Addgene plasmid #118628: SITS-EGFP-ccdb
Purpose: Multisite gateway destination vector for 5' tagging with EGFP for cell free expression. Parton lab clone FEZ
Depositing lab: Rob Parton. Depositing organization: University of Queensland, Institute for Molecular Bioscience. Publication: In vivo cell biological screening identifies an endocytic capture mechanism for T-tubule formation. Hall TE, Martel N, Ariotti N, Xiong Z, Lo HP, Ferguson C, Rae J, Lim YW, Parton RG. Nat Commun. 2020 Jul 24;11(1):3711. doi: 10.1038/s41467-020-17486-w. PubMed 32709891.
Backbone
  Vector backbone: I-SceI
Growth in bacteria
  Bacterial resistance: Chloramphenicol and Ampicillin, 25 & 100 μg/mL
  Growth temperature: 37°C
  Growth strain: ccdB Survival
  Copy number: High Copy
Gene/Insert
  Gene/Insert name: ccdb
  Tag / fusion protein: EGFP (N terminal on insert)
Terms and licenses: Academic/Nonprofit Terms; Industry Terms: Not Available to Industry
How to cite: SITS-EGFP-ccdb was a gift from Rob Parton (Addgene plasmid # 118628 ; http://n2t.net/addgene:118628 ; RRID:Addgene_118628)
