[The description below was written by a language model from this plasmid's Addgene catalogue record and pLannotate feature annotations shown in this document.]
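Description:
SITS-EGFP-ccdb is a 6,250 nt MultiSite Gateway destination vector designed to place EGFP at the N-terminus of a gene of interest for cell-free protein expression. The catalogue lists the backbone as "I-SceI". The annotated features show a pBluescript-like bacterial framework: a high-copy ColE1/pUC origin, an f1 origin, an ampicillin resistance gene with its own promoter, and remnants of the lacZα/lac promoter region flanked by T7 and T3 promoters. No I-SceI sites are annotated in the feature table.

The payload appears to be the product of a partial Gateway assembly. An attB4 site is followed by a T7 promoter, an attB1 site and the EGFP coding sequence. This suggests that a T7-driven 5' element, probably the "SITS" of the name, and an EGFP middle element were already recombined into the vector. The roughly 170 nt between the T7 promoter and attB1 is unannotated, and the record does not say what SITS is or what this interval contains. Immediately downstream of EGFP, a site annotated as attL2 and an attR3 site flank the standard counter-selection cassette. That cassette holds a chloramphenicol acetyltransferase gene with the cat promoter and the ccdB gyrase toxin, along with a ccdA fragment. An SV40 polyadenylation signal lies beyond the cassette.

Because ccdB is lethal to ordinary E. coli, the empty vector is propagated in a ccdB-tolerant strain under ampicillin and chloramphenicol selection. An LR reaction with a compatible entry clone replaces the CmR-ccdB cassette with the chosen open reading frame. This yields a T7-transcribed EGFP fusion for in vitro transcription and translation. Correct recombinants are recovered by loss of the toxin in standard strains.
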