Features (pLannotate 1.2.2; 24 found; start..end, strand, type, name):
      5..71      -  CDS            lacZα (fragment): LacZα fragment of β-galactosidase; lacZ fragment
    100..120     +  protein_bind   attB4: mutant version of attB; core recombination site for the Gateway® BP reaction BP Clonase™
    151..169     +  promoter       T7 promoter: promoter for bacteriophage T7 RNA polymerase
    337..357     +  protein_bind   attB1: mutant version of attB; core recombination site for the Gateway® BP reaction BP Clonase™
    367..1083    +  CDS            EGFP: EGFP is a basic (constitutively fluorescent) green fluorescent protein published in 1996, derived from Aequorea victoria. It is reported to be a rapidly-maturing weak dimer with moderate acid sensitivity.
   1085..1184    -  protein_bind   attL2: mutant version of attL; recombination site for the Gateway® LR reaction LR Clonase™
   1341..1443    +  promoter       cat promoter: promoter of the E. coli cat gene encoding chloramphenicol acetyltransferase
   1444..2102    +  CDS            CmR: chloramphenicol acetyltransferase; cat; confers resistance to chloramphenicol
   2284..2442    +  CDS            ccdA (fragment): CCDA_ECO57 - Also known as H, letA. Experimental evidence at protein level: Swiss-Prot protein existence level 1. Antitoxin component of a type II toxin-antitoxin (TA) system which inhibits the post-segregational killing (PSK) of plasmid-free cells, also referred to as a plasmid addiction system. Binds to and blocks the activity of CcdB; will also remove bound CcdB protein from the CcdB-GyrA complex by forming a CcdA-CcdB complex, a process termed rejuvenation. Functions as a transcriptional corepressor for the ccdAB operon, repression also requires CcdB (By similarity). From Escherichia coli
   2447..2749    +  CDS            ccdB: CCDB_ECOLI - Also known as G, letB, letD. Experimental evidence at protein level: Swiss-Prot protein existence level 1. Toxic component of a type II toxin-antitoxin (TA) system, functioning in plasmid maintainence. Responsible for the post- segregational killing (PSK) of plasmid-free cells, also referred to as a plasmid addiction system. Half-life of over 2 hours. Cell killing by CcdB is accompanied by filamentation, defects in chromosome and plasmid segregation, defects in cell division, formation of anucleate cells, decreased DNA synthesis and plasmid loss. Interferes with the activity of DN
   2793..2945    +  CDS            dpnD (fragment): DPND_STRPN - Protein predicted: Swiss-Prot protein existence level 4. From Streptococcus pneumoniae serotype 4 (strain ATCC BAA-334 / TIGR4).
   3142..3265    -  protein_bind   attR3: mutant version of attR; recombination site for the Gateway® LR reaction LR Clonase™
   3269..3289    +  CDS            lacZα (fragment): LacZα fragment of β-galactosidase; lacZ fragment
   3305..3439    -  polyA_signal   SV40 poly(A) signal: SV40 polyadenylation signal
   3462..3545    -  CDS            large T antigen (fragment): large T antigen from SV40 (simian virus 40)
   3604..3622    -  promoter       T3 promoter: promoter for bacteriophage T3 RNA polymerase
   3667..3683    -  protein_bind   lac operator: The lac repressor binds to the lac operator to inhibit transcription in E. coli. This inhibition can be relieved by adding lactose or isopropyl-β-D-thiogalactopyranoside (IPTG). lac repressor encoded by lacI
   3691..3721    -  promoter       lac promoter: promoter for the E. coli lac operon
   3736..3757    -  protein_bind   CAP binding site: CAP binding activates transcription in the presence of cAMP. E. coli catabolite activator protein
   3770..3862    -  CDS            lacI (fragment): lac repressor; lacI; The lac repressor binds to the lac operator to inhibit transcription in E. coli. This inhibition can be relieved by adding lactose or isopropyl-β-D-thiogalactopyranoside (IPTG).
   4045..4633    -  rep_origin     ori: high-copy-number ColE1/pMB1/pBR322/pUC origin of replication
   4804..5664    -  CDS            AmpR: β-lactamase; bla; confers resistance to ampicillin, carbenicillin, and related antibiotics
   5665..5769    -  promoter       AmpR promoter: bla
   5822..6250    -  rep_origin     f1 ori (sequence partly withheld): f1 bacteriophage origin of replication; arrow indicates direction of (+) strand synthesis
>Addgene plasmid #118628 | SITS-EGFP-ccdb | addgene full sequence | sequence record 341964 | Addgene NGS Result
CCCATTCGCCATTCAGGCTGCGCAACTGTTGGGAAGGGCGATCGGTGCGGGCCTCTTCGCTATTACGCCA
GTCGACTAGGGATAACAGGGTAATGAATTCAACTTTGTATAGAAAAGTTGACATTTCCCCGAAAAGTGCC
ACCTGACGTCTAATACGACTCACTATAGGGACATCTTAAGTTTATTTTATTTTATTTTATTTTATTTTAT
TTTATTTTATTTTATTTTATTTTATTTTATTTAACCATGACAGTAATGTATAAAGTCTGTAAAGACATTA
AACACGTAAGTGAAACCATGGGCACCTCTGGTCACCACCATCACCACCATCACCACCAAGTTTGTACAAA
AAAGCAGGCTGCCACCATGGTGAGCAAGGGCGAGGAGCTGTTCACCGGGGTGGTGCCCATCCTGGTCGAG
CTGGACGGCGACGTAAACGGCCACAAGTTCAGCGTGTCCGGCGAGGGCGAGGGCGATGCCACCTACGGCA
AGCTGACCCTGAAGTTCATCTGCACCACCGGCAAGCTGCCCGTGCCCTGGCCCACCCTCGTGACCACCCT
GACCTACGGCGTGCAGTGCTTCAGCCGCTACCCCGACCACATGAAGCAGCACGACTTCTTCAAGTCCGCC
ATGCCCGAAGGCTACGTCCAGGAGCGCACCATCTTCTTCAAGGACGACGGCAACTACAAGACCCGCGCCG
AGGTGAAGTTCGAGGGCGACACCCTGGTGAACCGCATCGAGCTGAAGGGCATCGACTTCAAGGAGGACGG
CAACATCCTGGGGCACAAGCTGGAGTACAACTACAACAGCCACAACGTCTATATCATGGCCGACAAGCAG
AAGAACGGCATCAAGGTGAACTTCAAGATCCGCCACAACATCGAGGACGGCAGCGTGCAGCTCGCCGACC
ACTACCAGCAGAACACCCCCATCGGCGACGGCCCCGTGCTGCTGCCCGACAACCACTACCTGAGCACCCA
GTCCGCCCTGAGCAAAGACCCCAACGAGAAGCGCGATCACATGGTCCTGCTGGAGTTCGTGACCGCCGCC
GGGATCACTCTCGGCATGGACGAGCTGTACAAGCACCCAGCTTTCTTGTACAAAGTTGGCATTATAAAAA
AGCATTGCTTATCAATTTGTTGCAACGAACAGGTCACTATCAGTCAAAATAAAATCATTATTTGGAGCTC
TAGAGCGTCGACTAAGTTGGCAGCATCACCCGACGCACTTTGCGCCGAATAAATACCTGTGACGGAAGAT
CACTTCGCAGAATAAATAAATCCTGGTGTCCCTGTTGATACCGGGAAGCCCTGGGCCAACTTTTGGCGAA
AATGAGACGTTGATCGGCACGTAAGAGGTTCCAACTTTCACCATAATGAAATAAGATCACTACCGGGCGT
ATTTTTTGAGTTATCGAGATTTTCAGGAGCTAAGGAAGCTAAAATGGAGAAAAAAATCACTGGATATACC
ACCGTTGATATATCCCAATGGCATCGTAAAGAACATTTTGAGGCATTTCAGTCAGTTGCTCAATGTACCT
ATAACCAGACCGTTCAGCTGGATATTACGGCCTTTTTAAAGACCGTAAAGAAAAATAAGCACAAGTTTTA
TCCGGCCTTTATTCACATTCTTGCCCGCCTGATGAATGCTCATCCGGAATTCCGTATGGCAATGAAAGAC
GGTGAGCTGGTGATATGGGATAGTGTTCACCCTTGTTACACCGTTTTCCATGAGCAAACTGAAACGTTTT
CATCGCTCTGGAGTGAATACCACGACGATTTCCGGCAGTTTCTACACATATATTCGCAAGATGTGGCGTG
TTACGGTGAAAACCTGGCCTATTTCCCTAAAGGGTTTATTGAGAATATGTTTTTCGTCTCAGCCAATCCC
TGGGTGAGTTTCACCAGTTTTGATTTAAACGTGGCCAATATGGACAACTTCTTCGCCCCCGTTTTCACCA
TGGGCAAATATTATACGCAAGGCGACAAGGTGCTGATGCCGCTGGCGATTCAGGTTCATCATGCCGTTTG
TGATGGCTTCCATGTCGGCAGAATGCTTAATGAATTACAACAGTACTGCGATGAGTGGCAGGGGGGGCGT
AAACGCCGCGTGGATCCGGCTTACTAAAAGCCAGATAACAGTATGCGTATTTGCGCGCTGATTTTTGCGG
TATAAGAATATATACTGATATGTATACCCGAAGTATGTCAAAAAGAGGTATGCTATGAAGCAGCGTATTA
CAGTGACAGTTGACAGCGACAGCTATCAGTTGCTCAAGGCATATATGATGTCAATATCTCCGGTCTGGTA
AGCACAACCATGCAGAATGAAGCCCGTCGTCTGCGTGCCGAACGCTGGAAAGCGGAAAATCAGGAAGGGA
TGGCTGAGGTCGCCCGGTTTATTGAAATGAACGGCTCTTTTGCTGACGAGAACAGGGGCTGGTGAAATGC
AGTTTAAGGTTTACACCTATAAAAGAGAGAGCCGTTATCGTCTGTTTGTGGATGTACAGAGTGATATTAT
TGACACGCCCGGGCGACGGATGGTGATCCCCCTGGCCAGTGCACGTCTGCTGTCGGATAAAGTCTCCCGT
GAACTTTACCCGGTGGTGCATATCGGGGATGAAAGCTGGCGCATGATGACCACCGATATGGCCAGTGTGC
CGGTCTCCGTTATCGGGGAAGAAGTGGCTGATCTCAGCCACCGCGAAAATGACATCAAAAACGCCATTAA
CCTGATGTTCTGGGGAATATAAATGTCAGGCTCCCTTATACACAGCCAGTCTGCAGGTCGATACAGTAGA
AATTACAGAAACTTTATCACGTTTAGTAAGTATAGAGGCTGAAAATCCAGATGAAGCCGAACGACTTGTA
AGAGAAAAGTATAAGAGTTGTGAAATTGTTCTTGATGCAGATGATTTTCAGGACTATGACACTAGCGTAT
ATGAATAGGTAGATGTTTTTATTTTGTCACACAAAAAAGAGGCTCGCACCTCTTTTTCTTATTTCTTTTT
ATGATTTAATACGGCATTGAGGACAATAGCGAGTAGGCTGGATACGACGATTCCGTTTGAGAAGAACATT
TGGAAGGCTGTCGGTCGAGCTCGAATTCTACAGGTCACTAATACCATCTAAGTAGTTGATTCATAGTGAC
TGCATATGTTGTGTTTTACAGTATTATGTAGTCTGTTTTTTATGCAAAATCTAATTTAATATATTGATAT
TTATATCATTTTACGTTTCTCGTTCAACTTTATTATACATAGTTGATAATTCACTGGCCGTCGTTTTACG
GTACCATCGATGATGATCCAGACATGATAAGATACATTGATGAGTTTGGACAAACCACAACTAGAATGCA
GTGAAAAAAATGCTTTATTTGTGAAATTTGTGATGCTATTGCTTTATTTGTAACCATTATAAGCTGCAAT
AAACAAGTTAACAACAACAATTGCATTCATTTTATGTTTCAGGTTCAGGGGGAGGTGTGGGAGGTTTTTT
AAAGCAAGTAAAACCTCTACAAATGTGGTATGGCTGATTATGATCTCGAGATTACCCTGTTATCCCTAGC
GTGGATCCTAGGACTAGTACCCAGCTTTTGTTCCCTTTAGTGAGGGTTAATTGCGCGCTTGGCGTAATCA
TGGTCATAGCTGTTTCCTGTGTGAAATTGTTATCCGCTCACAATTCCACACAACATACGAGCCGGGAGCA
TAAAGTGTAAAGCCTGGGGTGCCTAATGAGTGAGCTAACTCACATTAATTGCGTTGCGCTCACTGCCCGC
TTTCCAGTCGGGAAACCTGTCGTGCCAGCTGCATTAATGAATCGGCCAACGCGCGGGGAGAGGCGGTTTG
CGTATTGGGCGCTCTTCCGCTTCCTCGCTCACTGACTCGCTGCGCTCGGTCGTTCGGCTGCGGCGAGCGG
TATCAGCTCACTCAAAGGCGGTAATACGGTTATCCACAGAATCAGGGGATAACGCAGGAAAGAACATGTG
AGCAAAAGGCCAGCAAAAGGCCAGGAACCGTAAAAAGGCCGCGTTGCTGGCGTTTTTCCATAGGCTCCGC
CCCCCTGACGAGCATCACAAAAATCGACGCTCAAGTCAGAGGTGGCGAAACCCGACAGGACTATAAAGAT
ACCAGGCGTTTCCCCCTGGAAGCTCCCTCGTGCGCTCTCCTGTTCCGACCCTGCCGCTTACCGGATACCT
GTCCGCCTTTCTCCCTTCGGGAAGCGTGGCGCTTTCTCATAGCTCACGCTGTAGGTATCTCAGTTCGGTG
TAGGTCGTTCGCTCCAAGCTGGGCTGTGTGCACGAACCCCCCGTTCAGCCCGACCGCTGCGCCTTATCCG
GTAACTATCGTCTTGAGTCCAACCCGGTAAGACACGACTTATCGCCACTGGCAGCAGCCACTGGTAACAG
GATTAGCAGAGCGAGGTATGTAGGCGGTGCTACAGAGTTCTTGAAGTGGTGGCCTAACTACGGCTACACT
AGAAGAACAGTATTTGGTATCTGCGCTCTGCTGAAGCCAGTTACCTTCGGAAAAAGAGTTGGTAGCTCTT
GATCCGGCAAACAAACCACCGCTGGTAGCGGTGGTTTTTTTGTTTGCAAGCAGCAGATTACGCGCAGAAA
AAAAGGATCTCAAGAAGATCCTTTGATCTTTTCTACGGGGTCTGACGCTCAGTGGAACGAAAACTCACGT
TAAGGGATTTTGGTCATGAGATTATCAAAAAGGATCTTCACCTAGATCCTTTTAAATTAAAAATGAAGTT
TTAAATCAATCTAAAGTATATATGAGTAAACTTGGTCTGACAGTTACCAATGCTTAATCAGTGAGGCACC
TATCTCAGCGATCTGTCTATTTCGTTCATCCATAGTTGCCTGACTCCCCGTCGTGTAGATAACTACGATA
CGGGAGGGCTTACCATCTGGCCCCAGTGCTGCAATGATACCGCGAGACCCACGCTCACCGGCTCCAGATT
TATCAGCAATAAACCAGCCAGCCGGAAGGGCCGAGCGCAGAAGTGGTCCTGCAACTTTATCCGCCTCCAT
CCAGTCTATTAATTGTTGCCGGGAAGCTAGAGTAAGTAGTTCGCCAGTTAATAGTTTGCGCAACGTTGTT
GCCATTGCTACAGGCATCGTGGTGTCACGCTCGTCGTTTGGTATGGCTTCATTCAGCTCCGGTTCCCAAC
GATCAAGGCGAGTTACATGATCCCCCATGTTGTGCAAAAAAGCGGTTAGCTCCTTCGGTCCTCCGATCGT
TGTCAGAAGTAAGTTGGCCGCAGTGTTATCACTCATGGTTATGGCAGCACTGCATAATTCTCTTACTGTC
ATGCCATCCGTAAGATGCTTTTCTGTGACTGGTGAGTACTCAACCAAGTCATTCTGAGAATAGTGTATGC
GGCGACCGAGTTGCTCTTGCCCGGCGTCAATACGGGATAATACCGCGCCACATAGCAGAACTTTAAAAGT
GCTCATCATTGGAAAACGTTCTTCGGGGCGAAAACTCTCAAGGATCTTACCGCTGTTGAGATCCAGTTCG
ATGTAACCCACTCGTGCACCCAACTGATCTTCAGCATCTTTTACTTTCACCAGCGTTTCTGGGTGAGCAA
AAACAGGAAGGCAAAATGCCGCAAAAAAGGGAATAAGGGCGACACGGAAATGTTGAATACTCATACTCTT
CCTTTTTCAATATTATTGAAGCATTTATCAGGGTTATTGTCTCATGAGCGGATACATATTTGAATGTATT
TAGAAAAATAAACAAATAGGGGTTCCGCGCACATTTCCCCGAAAAGTGCCACCTAAATTGTAAGCGTTAA
TATTTTGTTAAAATTCGCGTTAAATTTTTGTTAAATCAGCTCATTTTTTAACCAATAGGCCGAAATCGGC
AAAATCCCTTATAAATCAAAAGAATAGACCGAGATAGGGT
[37 nt withheld, positions 5921-5957]
AAAGAACGTGGACTCCAACGTCAAAGG
[49 nt withheld, positions 5985-6033]
T
[91 nt withheld, positions 6035-6125]
G
[124 nt withheld, positions 6127-6250]
